Addgene plasmid #98953: pCEP4-myc-CXCR4-H79Q
Purpose: Mammalian expression plasmid for N-terminal myc-tagged human CXCR4 mutant H79Q
Depositing lab: Erik Procko. Publication: Mapping Interaction Sites on Human Chemokine Receptors by Deep Mutational Scanning. Heredia JD, Park J, Brubaker RJ, Szymanski SK, Gill KS, Procko E. J Immunol. 2018 Apr 20. pii: jimmunol.1800343. doi: 10.4049/jimmunol.1800343. PubMed 29678950.
Backbone
  Vector backbone: pCEP4
  Backbone manufacturer: Invitrogen
  Vector type: Mammalian Expression
  Selectable markers: Hygromycin
Growth in bacteria
  Bacterial resistance: Ampicillin, 100 μg/mL
  Growth temperature: 37°C
  Growth strain: DH5alpha
  Copy number: High Copy
Gene/Insert
  Gene/Insert name: CXCR4 (alt name: CD184)
  Species: H. sapiens (human)
  Insert size (bp): 1161
  Mutation: H79Q: enhanced CXCL12 binding and signaling
  GenBank ID: NM_003467
  Entrez Gene: CXCR4 (a.k.a. CD184, D2S201E, FB22, HM89, HSY3RR, LAP-3, LAP3, LCR1, LESTR, NPY3R, NPYR, NPYRL, NPYY3R, WHIM, WHIMS, WHIMS1)
  Promoter: CMV
  Tag / fusion protein: Signal/leader sequence from Influenza A virus HA protein (N terminal on insert); c-myc epitope tag (N terminal on insert)
  Cloning method: Restriction Enzyme; 5′ cloning site NheI (not destroyed); 3′ cloning site XhoI (not destroyed)
  Sequencing primers: 5′ CMV_fwd; 3′ EBV_rev
Terms and licenses: Academic/Nonprofit Terms; Industry Terms: Not Available to Industry
How to cite: pCEP4-myc-CXCR4-H79Q was a gift from Erik Procko (Addgene plasmid # 98953 ; http://n2t.net/addgene:98953 ; RRID:Addgene_98953)
