[The description below was written by a language model from this plasmid's Addgene catalogue record and pLannotate feature annotations shown in this document.]
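Description:
pCEP4-myc-CXCR4-H79Q is an 11.4 kb mammalian expression plasmid built on the Invitrogen pCEP4 episomal backbone. In E. coli it is maintained at high copy through a ColE1/pUC-type origin and selected with ampicillin via the β-lactamase gene. For mammalian cells, the backbone supplies the Epstein-Barr virus oriP origin together with the EBNA1 coding sequence. Together these allow the plasmid to replicate and persist as an extrachromosomal episome in permissive primate cells. A hygromycin B phosphotransferase cassette, driven by a minimal HSV thymidine kinase promoter and ended by the TK polyadenylation signal, permits selection of transfected cells. The short annotated fragments of herpesvirus genes, tetracycline resistance, rop and SV40 large T antigen appear to be leftovers of the backbone's construction rather than functional elements.

The payload is human CXCR4 (CD184), cloned between NheI and XhoI sites as a roughly 1.16 kb insert. It sits downstream of the CMV immediate-early enhancer and promoter and is followed by an SV40 polyadenylation signal. According to the record, the receptor is preceded by the influenza A haemagglutinin signal/leader sequence and an N-terminal c-myc epitope. The feature table does not annotate these separately, although there is room for them between the promoter and the annotated CXCR4 reading frame. This arrangement should place the myc tag on the extracellular N-terminus, which would let surface expression be detected by antibody staining. The receptor carries the H79Q substitution, recorded as enhancing CXCL12 binding and signalling. The plasmid comes from a deep mutational scanning study that mapped interaction sites on human chemokine receptors, and it serves to express this individual mutant in mammalian cells.
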