Features (pLannotate 1.2.2; 21 found; start..end, strand, type, name):
    475..2264    -  rep_origin     oriP: Epstein-Barr virus oriP replication origin (Yates et al., 2000)
   2269..2487    -  CDS            gL (fragment): GL_EBVB9 - Experimental evidence at protein level: Swiss-Prot protein existence level 1. The heterodimer glycoprotein H-glycoprotein L is required for the fusion of viral and plasma membranes leading to virus entry into the host cell. Acts as a functional inhibitor of gH and maintains gH in an inhibited form. Upon binding to host integrins, gL dissociates from gH leading to activation of the viral fusion glycoproteins gB and gH. Fusion of EBV with B-lymphocytes requires the additional receptor- binding protein gp42, which forms a complex with gH/gL. The heterodimer gH/gL targets also host EPHA
   2570..4495    -  CDS            EBNA1: Epstein-Barr nuclear antigen 1, also known as EBNA-1 crucial for latent viral infection, and for episomal amplification of vectors containing the oriP origin (Okita et al., 2013)
   4533..4877    -  CDS            BRRF2_EBVB9 (fragment): Protein inferred from homology: Swiss-Prot protein existence level 3. From Epstein-Barr virus (strain B95-8) (HHV-4) (Human herpesvirus 4).
   4880..4903    -  promoter       tet promoter (fragment): E. coli promoter for tetracycline efflux protein gene
   5016..5120    +  promoter       AmpR promoter: bla
   5121..5981    +  CDS            AmpR: β-lactamase; bla; confers resistance to ampicillin, carbenicillin, and related antibiotics
   6152..6740    +  rep_origin     ori: high-copy-number ColE1/pMB1/pBR322/pUC origin of replication
   6786..6944    -  CDS            TcR (fragment): tetracycline efflux protein; tet; confers resistance to tetracycline
   7065..7265    -  CDS            MDV035 (fragment): UL24_GAHVM - Protein inferred from homology: Swiss-Prot protein existence level 3. May play a role in the dispersal of host nucleolin from the nucleolus throughout the nucleus leading to a decrease in ribosome biogenesis. From Gallid herpesvirus 2 (strain Chicken/Md5/ATCC VR-987) (GaHV-2) (Marek's disease herpesvirus type 1).
   7254..7316    +  promoter       Mini-TK promoter: minimal herpes simplex virus (HSV) thymidine kinase promoter
   7359..8396    +  CDS            HygR: hygromycin B phosphotransferase confers resistance to hygromycin
   8438..8486    +  polyA_signal   HSV TK poly(A) signal: herpes simplex virus thymidine kinase polyadenylation signal (Cole and Stacy, 1985)
   8686..8910    +  CDS            gH (fragment): GH_HHV11 - Experimental evidence at protein level: Swiss-Prot protein existence level 1. The heterodimer glycoprotein H-glycoprotein L is required for the fusion of viral and plasma membranes leading to virus entry into the host cell. Following initial binding to host receptor, membrane fusion is mediated by the fusion machinery composed of gB and the heterodimer gH/gL. May also be involved in the fusion between the virion envelope and the outer nuclear membrane during virion morphogenesis. From Human herpesvirus 1 (strain 17) (HHV-1) (Human herpes simplex virus 1).
   8941..8966    -  CDS            bla(M) (fragment): β-lactamase lacking the signal sequence; bla(M); allows cytosolic expression of β-lactamase
   9140..9519    +  enhancer       CMV enhancer: human cytomegalovirus immediate early enhancer
   9521..9720    +  promoter       CMV promoter: human cytomegalovirus (CMV) immediate early promoter
   9874..10926   +  CDS            CXCR4: CXCR4_HUMAN - Experimental evidence at protein level: Swiss-Prot protein existence level 1. (Microbial infection) Acts as a coreceptor (CD4 being the primary receptor) for human immunodeficiency virus-1/HIV-1 X4 isolates and as a primary receptor for some HIV-2 isolates. Promotes Env- mediated fusion of the virus (PubMed:8849450, PubMed:8929542, PubMed:9427609, PubMed:10074122, PubMed:10756055). From Homo sapiens (Human).
  10952..11086   -  polyA_signal   SV40 poly(A) signal: SV40 polyadenylation signal
  11109..11191   -  CDS            large T antigen (fragment): large T antigen from SV40 (simian virus 40)
  11194..11234   +  CDS            rop (fragment): Rop protein, which maintains plasmids at low copy number; rop
>Addgene plasmid #98953 | pCEP4-myc-CXCR4-H79Q | depositor full sequence | sequence record 193404 | pCEP4-myc-CXCR4-H79Q sequence 11361 bps
GCCCCGCCGCCGGACGAACTAAACCTGACTACGGCATCTCTGCCCCTTCTTCGCTGGTACGAGGAGCGCT
TTTGTTTTGTATTCGGGGCAGTGCATGTAATCCCTTCAGTTGGTTGGTACAACTTGCCAACTGGGCCCTG
TTCCACATGTGACACGGGGGGGGACCAAACACAAAGGGGTTCTCTGACTGTAGTTGACATCCTTATAAAT
GGATGTGCACATTTGCCAACACTGAGTGGCTTTCATCCTGGAGCAGACTTTGCATGCTGTGGACTGCAAC
ACAACATTGCCTTTATGTGTAACTCTTGGCTGAAGCTCTTACACCAATGCTGGGGGACATGTACCTCCCA
GGGGCCCAGGAAGACTACGGGAGGCTACACCAACGTCAATCAGAGGGGCCTGTGTAGCTACCGATAAGCG
GACCCTCAAGAGGGCATTAGCAATAGTGTTTATAAGGCCCCCTTGTTAACCCTAAACGGGTAGCATATGC
TTCCCGGGTAGTAGTATATACTATCCAGACTAACCCTAATTCAATAGCATATGTTACCCAACGGGAAGCA
TATGCTATCGAATTAGGGTTAGTAAAAGGGTCCTAAGGAACAGCGATATCTCCCACCCCATGAGCTGTCA
CGGTTTTATTTACATGGGGTCAGGATTCCACGAGGGTAGTGAACCATTTTAGTCACAAGGGCAGTGGCTG
AAGATCAAGGAGCGGGCAGTGAACTCTCCTGAATCTTCGCCTGCTTCTTCATTCTCCTTCGTTTAGCTAA
TAGAATAACTGCTGAGTTGTGAACAGTAAGGTGTATGTGAGGTGCTCGAAAACAAGGTTTCAGGTGACGC
CCCCAGAATAAAATTTGGACGGGGGGTTCAGTGGTGGCATTGTGCTATGACACCAATATAACCCTCACAA
ACCCCTTGGGCAATAAATACTAGTGTAGGAATGAAACATTCTGAATATCTTTAACAATAGAAATCCATGG
GGTGGGGACAAGCCGTAAAGACTGGATGTCCATCTCACACGAATTTATGGCTATGGGCAACACATAATCC
TAGTGCAATATGATACTGGGGTTATTAAGATGTGTCCCAGGCAGGGACCAAGACAGGTGAACCATGTTGT
TACACTCTATTTGTAACAAGGGGAAAGAGAGTGGACGCCGACAGCAGCGGACTCCACTGGTTGTCTCTAA
CACCCCCGAAAATTAAACGGGGCTCCACGCCAATGGGGCCCATAAACAAAGACAAGTGGCCACTCTTTTT
TTTGAAATTGTGGAGTGGGGGCACGCGTCAGCCCCCACACGCCGCCCTGCGGTTTTGGACTGTAAAATAA
GGGTGTAATAACTTGGCTGATTGTAACCCCGCTAACCACTGCGGTCAAACCACTTGCCCACAAAACCACT
AATGGCACCCCGGGGAATACCTGCATAAGTAGGTGGGCGGGCCAAGATAGGGGCGCGATTGCTGCGATCT
GGAGGACAAATTACACACACTTGCGCCTGAGCGCCAAGCACAGGGTTGTTGGTCCTCATATTCACGAGGT
CGCTGAGAGCACGGTGGGCTAATGTTGCCATGGGTAGCATATACTACCCAAATATCTGGATAGCATATGC
TATCCTAATCTATATCTGGGTAGCATAGGCTATCCTAATCTATATCTGGGTAGCATATGCTATCCTAATC
TATATCTGGGTAGTATATGCTATCCTAATTTATATCTGGGTAGCATAGGCTATCCTAATCTATATCTGGG
TAGCATATGCTATCCTAATCTATATCTGGGTAGTATATGCTATCCTAATCTGTATCCGGGTAGCATATGC
TATCCTAATAGAGATTAGGGTAGTATATGCTATCCTAATTTATATCTGGGTAGCATATACTACCCAAATA
TCTGGATAGCATATGCTATCCTAATCTATATCTGGGTAGCATATGCTATCCTAATCTATATCTGGGTAGC
ATAGGCTATCCTAATCTATATCTGGGTAGCATATGCTATCCTAATCTATATCTGGGTAGTATATGCTATC
CTAATTTATATCTGGGTAGCATAGGCTATCCTAATCTATATCTGGGTAGCATATGCTATCCTAATCTATA
TCTGGGTAGTATATGCTATCCTAATCTGTATCCGGGTAGCATATGCTATCCTCATGCATATACAGTCAGC
ATATGATACCCAGTAGTAGAGTGGGAGTGCTATCCTTTGCATATGCCGCCACCTCCCAAGGGGGCGTGAA
TTTTCGCTGCTTGTCCTTTTCCTGCATGCTGGTTGCTCCCATTCTTAGGTGAATTTAAGGAGGCCAGGCT
AAAGCCGTCGCATGTCTGATTGCTCACCAGGTAAATGTCGCTAATGTTTTCCAACGCGAGAAGGTGTTGA
GCGCGGAGCTGAGTGACGTGACAACATGGGTATGCCCAATTGCCCCATGTTGGGAGGACGAAAATGGTGA
CAAGACAGATGGCCAGAAATACACCAACAGCACGCATGATGTCTACTGGGGATTTATTCTTTAGTGCGGG
GGAATACACGGCTTTTAATACGATTGAGGGCGTCTCCTAACAAGTTACATCACTCCTGCCCTTCCTCACC
CTCATCTCCATCACCTCCTTCATCTCCGTCATCTCCGTCATCACCCTCCGCGGCAGCCCCTTCCACCATA
GGTGGAAACCAGGGAGGCAAATCTACTCCATCGTCAAAGCTGCACACAGTCACCCTGATATTGCAGGTAG
GAGCGGGCTTTGTCATAACAAGGTCCTTAATCGCATCCTTCAAAACCTCAGCAAATATATGAGTTTGTAA
AAAGACCATGAAATAACAGACAATGGACTCCCTTAGCGGGCCAGGTTGTGGGCCGGGTCCAGGGGCCATT
CCAAAGGGGAGACGACTCAATGGTGTAAGACGACATTGTGGAATAGCAAGGGCAGTTCCTCGCCTTAGGT
TGTAAAGGGAGGTCTTACTACCTCCATATACGAACACACCGGCGACCCAAGTTCCTTCGTCGGTAGTCCT
TTCTACGTGACTCCTAGCCAGGAGAGCTCTTAAACCTTCTGCAATGTTCTCAAATTTCGGGTTGGAACCT
CCTTGACCACGATGCTTTCCAAACCACCCTCCTTTTTTGCGCCTGCCTCCATCACCCTGACCCCGGGGTC
CAGTGCTTGGGCCTTCTCCTGGGTCATCTGCGGGGCCCTGCTCTATCGCTCCCGGGGGCACGTCAGGCTC
ACCATCTGGGCCACCTTCTTGGTGGTATTCAAAATAATCGGCTTCCCCTACAGGGTGGAAAAATGGCCTT
CTACCTGGAGGGGGCCTGCGCGGTGGAGACCCGGATGATGATGACTGACTACTGGGACTCCTGGGCCTCT
TTTCTCCACGTCCACGACCTCTCCCCCTGGCTCTTTCACGACTTCCCCCCCTGGCTCTTTCACGTCCTCT
ACCCCGGCGGCCTCCACTACCTCCTCGACCCCGGCCTCCACTACCTCCTCGACCCCGGCCTCCACTGCCT
CCTCGACCCCGGCCTCCACCTCCTGCTCCTGCCCCTCCTGCTCCTGCCCCTCCTCCTGCTCCTGCCCCTC
CTGCCCCTCCTGCTCCTGCCCCTCCTGCCCCTCCTGCTCCTGCCCCTCCTGCCCCTCCTGCTCCTGCCCC
TCCTGCCCCTCCTCCTGCTCCTGCCCCTCCTGCCCCTCCTCCTGCTCCTGCCCCTCCTGCCCCTCCTGCT
CCTGCCCCTCCTGCCCCTCCTGCTCCTGCCCCTCCTGCCCCTCCTGCTCCTGCCCCTCCTGCTCCTGCCC
CTCCTGCTCCTGCCCCTCCTGCTCCTGCCCCTCCTGCCCCTCCTGCCCCTCCTCCTGCTCCTGCCCCTCC
TGCTCCTGCCCCTCCTGCCCCTCCTGCCCCTCCTGCTCCTGCCCCTCCTCCTGCTCCTGCCCCTCCTGCC
CCTCCTGCCCCTCCTCCTGCTCCTGCCCCTCCTGCCCCTCCTCCTGCTCCTGCCCCTCCTCCTGCTCCTG
CCCCTCCTGCCCCTCCTGCCCCTCCTCCTGCTCCTGCCCCTCCTGCCCCTCCTCCTGCTCCTGCCCCTCC
TCCTGCTCCTGCCCCTCCTGCCCCTCCTGCCCCTCCTCCTGCTCCTGCCCCTCCTCCTGCTCCTGCCCCT
CCTGCCCCTCCTGCCCCTCCTGCCCCTCCTCCTGCTCCTGCCCCTCCTCCTGCTCCTGCCCCTCCTGCTC
CTGCCCCTCCCGCTCCTGCTCCTGCTCCTGTTCCACCGTGGGTCCCTTTGCAGCCAATGCAACTTGGACG
TTTTTGGGGTCTCCGGACACCATCTCTATGTCTTGGCCCTGATCCTGAGCCGCCCGGGGCTCCTGGTCTT
CCGCCTCCTCGTCCTCGTCCTCTTCCCCGTCCTCGTCCATGGTTATCACCCCCTCTTCTTTGAGGTCCAC
TGCCGCCGGAGCCTTCTGGTCCAGATGTGTCTCCCTTCTCTCCTAGGCCATTTCCAGGTCCTGTACCTGG
CCCCTCGTCAGACATGATTCACACTAAAAGAGATCAATAGACATCTTTATTAGACGACGCTCAGTGAATA
CAGGGAGTGCAGACTCCTGCCCCCTCCAACAGCCCCCCCACCCTCATCCCCTTCATGGTCGCTGTCAGAC
AGATCCAGGTCTGAAAATTCCCCATCCTCCGAACCATCCTCGTCCTCATCACCAATTACTCGCAGCCCGG
AAAACTCCCGCTGAACATCCTCAAGATTTGCGTCCTGAGCCTCAAGCCAGGCCTCAAATTCCTCGTCCCC
CTTTTTGCTGGACGGTAGGGATGGGGATTCTCGGGACCCCTCCTCTTCCTCTTCAAGGTCACCAGACAGA
GATGCTACTGGGGCAACGGAAGAAAAGCTGGGTGCGGCCTGTGAGGATCAGCTTATCGATGATAAGCTGT
CAAACATGAGAATTCTTGAAGACGAAAGGGCCTCGTGATACGCCTATTTTTATAGGTTAATGTCATGATA
ATAATGGTTTCTTAGACGTCAGGTGGCACTTTTCGGGGAAATGTGCGCGGAACCCCTATTTGTTTATTTT
TCTAAATACATTCAAATATGTATCCGCTCATGAGACAATAACCCTGATAAATGCTTCAATAATATTGAAA
AAGGAAGAGTATGAGTATTCAACATTTCCGTGTCGCCCTTATTCCCTTTTTTGCGGCATTTTGCCTTCCT
GTTTTTGCTCACCCAGAAACGCTGGTGAAAGTAAAAGATGCTGAAGATCAGTTGGGTGCACGAGTGGGTT
ACATCGAACTGGATCTCAACAGCGGTAAGATCCTTGAGAGTTTTCGCCCCGAAGAACGTTTTCCAATGAT
GAGCACTTTTAAAGTTCTGCTATGTGGCGCGGTATTATCCCGTGTTGACGCCGGGCAAGAGCAACTCGGT
CGCCGCATACACTATTCTCAGAATGACTTGGTTGAGTACTCACCAGTCACAGAAAAGCATCTTACGGATG
GCATGACAGTAAGAGAATTATGCAGTGCTGCCATAACCATGAGTGATAACACTGCGGCCAACTTACTTCT
GACAACGATCGGAGGACCGAAGGAGCTAACCGCTTTTTTGCACAACATGGGGGATCATGTAACTCGCCTT
GATCGTTGGGAACCGGAGCTGAATGAAGCCATACCAAACGACGAGCGTGACACCACGATGCCTGCAGCAA
TGGCAACAACGTTGCGCAAACTATTAACTGGCGAACTACTTACTCTAGCTTCCCGGCAACAATTAATAGA
CTGGATGGAGGCGGATAAAGTTGCAGGACCACTTCTGCGCTCGGCCCTTCCGGCTGGCTGGTTTATTGCT
GATAAATCTGGAGCCGGTGAGCGTGGGTCTCGCGGTATCATTGCAGCACTGGGGCCAGATGGTAAGCCCT
CCCGTATCGTAGTTATCTACACGACGGGGAGTCAGGCAACTATGGATGAACGAAATAGACAGATCGCTGA
GATAGGTGCCTCACTGATTAAGCATTGGTAACTGTCAGACCAAGTTTACTCATATATACTTTAGATTGAT
TTAAAACTTCATTTTTAATTTAAAAGGATCTAGGTGAAGATCCTTTTTGATAATCTCATGACCAAAATCC
CTTAACGTGAGTTTTCGTTCCACTGAGCGTCAGACCCCGTAGAAAAGATCAAAGGATCTTCTTGAGATCC
TTTTTTTCTGCGCGTAATCTGCTGCTTGCAAACAAAAAAACCACCGCTACCAGCGGTGGTTTGTTTGCCG
GATCAAGAGCTACCAACTCTTTTTCCGAAGGTAACTGGCTTCAGCAGAGCGCAGATACCAAATACTGTCC
TTCTAGTGTAGCCGTAGTTAGGCCACCACTTCAAGAACTCTGTAGCACCGCCTACATACCTCGCTCTGCT
AATCCTGTTACCAGTGGCTGCTGCCAGTGGCGATAAGTCGTGTCTTACCGGGTTGGACTCAAGACGATAG
TTACCGGATAAGGCGCAGCGGTCGGGCTGAACGGGGGGTTCGTGCACACAGCCCAGCTTGGAGCGAACGA
CCTACACCGAACTGAGATACCTACAGCGTGAGCTATGAGAAAGCGCCACGCTTCCCGAAGGGAGAAAGGC
GGACAGGTATCCGGTAAGCGGCAGGGTCGGAACAGGAGAGCGCACGAGGGAGCTTCCAGGGGGAAACGCC
TGGTATCTTTATAGTCCTGTCGGGTTTCGCCACCTCTGACTTGAGCGTCGATTTTTGTGATGCTCGTCAG
GGGGGCGGAGCCTATGGAAAAACGCCAGCAACGCGGCCTTTTTACGGTTCCTGGCCTTTTGCTGGCCTTG
AAGCTGTCCCTGATGGTCGTCATCTACCTGCCTGGACAGCATGGCCTGCAACGCGGGCATCCCGATGCCG
CCGGAAGCGAGAAGAATCATAATGGGGAAGGCCATCCAGCCTCGCGTCGCGAACGCCAGCAAGACGTAGC
CCAGCGCGTCGGCCCCGAGATGCGCCGCGTGCGGCTGCTGGAGATGGCGGACGCGATGGATATGTTCTGC
CAAGGGTTGGTTTGCGCATTCACAGTTCTCCGCAAGAATTGATTGGCTCCAATTCTTGGAGTGGTGAATC
CGTTAGCGAGGTGCCGCCCTGCTTCATCCCCGTGGCCCGTTGCTCGCGTTTGCTGGCGGTGTCCCCGGAA
GAAATATATTTGCATGTCTTTAGTTCTATGATGACACAAACCCCGCCCAGCGTCTTGTCATTGGCGAATT
CGAACACGCAGATGCAGTCGGGGCGGCGCGGTCCGAGGTCCACTTCGCATATTAAGGTGACGCGTGTGGC
CTCGAACACCGAGCGACCCTGCAGCGACCCGCTTAACAGCGTCAACAGCGTGCCGCAGATCCCGGGGGGC
AATGAGATATGAAAAAGCCTGAACTCACCGCGACGTCTGTCGAGAAGTTTCTGATCGAAAAGTTCGACAG
CGTCTCCGACCTGATGCAGCTCTCGGAGGGCGAAGAATCTCGTGCTTTCAGCTTCGATGTAGGAGGGCGT
GGATATGTCCTGCGGGTAAATAGCTGCGCCGATGGTTTCTACAAAGATCGTTATGTTTATCGGCACTTTG
CATCGGCCGCGCTCCCGATTCCGGAAGTGCTTGACATTGGGGAATTCAGCGAGAGCCTGACCTATTGCAT
CTCCCGCCGTGCACAGGGTGTCACGTTGCAAGACCTGCCTGAAACCGAACTGCCCGCTGTTCTGCAGCCG
GTCGCGGAGGCCATGGATGCGATCGCTGCGGCCGATCTTAGCCAGACGAGCGGGTTCGGCCCATTCGGAC
CGCAAGGAATCGGTCAATACACTACATGGCGTGATTTCATATGCGCGATTGCTGATCCCCATGTGTATCA
CTGGCAAACTGTGATGGACGACACCGTCAGTGCGTCCGTCGCGCAGGCTCTCGATGAGCTGATGCTTTGG
GCCGAGGACTGCCCCGAAGTCCGGCACCTCGTGCACGCGGATTTCGGCTCCAACAATGTCCTGACGGACA
ATGGCCGCATAACAGCGGTCATTGACTGGAGCGAGGCGATGTTCGGGGATTCCCAATACGAGGTCGCCAA
CATCTTCTTCTGGAGGCCGTGGTTGGCTTGTATGGAGCAGCAGACGCGCTACTTCGAGCGGAGGCATCCG
GAGCTTGCAGGATCGCCGCGGCTCCGGGCGTATATGCTCCGCATTGGTCTTGACCAACTCTATCAGAGCT
TGGTTGACGGCAATTTCGATGATGCAGCTTGGGCGCAGGGTCGATGCGACGCAATCGTCCGATCCGGAGC
CGGGACTGTCGGGCGTACACAAATCGCCCGCAGAAGCGCGGCCGTCTGGACCGATGGCTGTGTAGAAGTA
CTCGCCGATAGTGGAAACCGACGCCCCAGCACTCGTCCGGATCGGGAGATGGGGGAGGCTAACTGAAACA
CGGAAGGAGACAATACCGGAAGGAACCCGCGCTATGACGGCAATAAAAAGACAGAATAAAACGCACGGGT
GTTGGGTCGTTTGTTCATAAACGCGGGGTTCGGTCCCAGGGCTGGCACTCTGTCGATACCCCACCGAGAC
CCCATTGGGGCCAATACGCCCGCGTTTCTTCCTTTTCCCCACCCCACCCCCCAAGTTCGGGTGAAGGCCC
AGGGCTCGCAGCCAACGTCGGGGCGGCAGGCCCTGCCATAGCCACTGGCCCCGTGGGTTAGGGACGGGGT
CCCCCATGGGGAATGGTTTATGGTTCGTGGGGGTTATTATTTTGGGCGTTGCGTGGGGTCAGGTCCACGA
CTGGACTGAGCAGACAGACCCATGGTTTTTGGATGGCCTGGGCATGGACCGCATGTACTGGCGCGACACG
AACACCGGGCGTCTGTGGCTGCCAAACACCCCCGACCCCCAAAAACCACCGCGCGGATTTCTGGCGTGCC
AAGCTAGTCGACCAATTCTCATGTTTGACAGCTTATCATCGCAGATCCGGGCAACGTTGTTGCCATTGCT
GCAGGCGCAGAACTGGTAGGTATGGAAGATCTATACATTGAATCAATATTGGCAATTAGCCATATTAGTC
ATTGGTTATATAGCATAAATCAATATTGGCTATTGGCCATTGCATACGTTGTATCTATATCATAATATGT
ACATTTATATTGGCTCATGTCCAATATGACCGCCATGTTGACATTGATTATTGACTAGTTATTAATAGTA
ATCAATTACGGGGTCATTAGTTCATAGCCCATATATGGAGTTCCGCGTTACATAACTTACGGTAAATGGC
CCGCCTGGCTGACCGCCCAACGACCCCCGCCCATTGACGTCAATAATGACGTATGTTCCCATAGTAACGC
CAATAGGGACTTTCCATTGACGTCAATGGGTGGAGTATTTACGGTAAACTGCCCACTTGGCAGTACATCA
AGTGTATCATATGCCAAGTCCGCCCCCTATTGACGTCAATGACGGTAAATGGCCCGCCTGGCATTATGCC
CAGTACATGACCTTACGGGACTTTCCTACTTGGCAGTACATCTACGTATTAGTCATCGCTATTACCATGG
TGATGCGGTTTTGGCAGTACACCAATGGGCGTGGATAGCGGTTTGACTCACGGGGATTTCCAAGTCTCCA
CCCCATTGACGTCAATGGGAGTTTGTTTTGGCACCAAAATCAACGGGACTTTCCAAAATGTCGTAATAAC
CCCGCCCCGTTGACGCAAATGGGCGGTAGGCGTGTACGGTGGGAGGTCTATATAAGCAGAGCTCGTTTAG
TGAACCGTCAGATCTCTAGAAGCTGGGTACCAGCTGCTAGCGCCACCATGAAGACCATCATCGCCCTGAG
CTACATCTTCTGCCTGGTGTTCGCCGAGCAGAAATTGATCAGCGAGGAGGACCTGGGCAGCCCTGGAGGC
GCCGAGGGGATCAGTATATACACTTCAGATAACTACACCGAGGAAATGGGCTCAGGGGACTATGACTCCA
TGAAGGAACCCTGTTTCCGTGAAGAAAATGCTAATTTCAATAAAATCTTCCTGCCCACCATCTACTCCAT
CATCTTCTTAACTGGCATTGTGGGCAATGGATTGGTCATCCTGGTCATGGGTTACCAGAAGAAACTGAGA
AGCATGACGGACAAGTACAGGCTGCAGCTGTCAGTGGCCGACCTCCTCTTTGTCATCACGCTTCCCTTCT
GGGCAGTTGATGCCGTGGCAAACTGGTACTTTGGGAACTTCCTATGCAAGGCAGTCCATGTCATCTACAC
AGTCAACCTCTACAGCAGTGTCCTCATCCTGGCCTTCATCAGTCTGGACCGCTACCTGGCCATCGTCCAC
GCCACCAACAGTCAGAGGCCAAGGAAGCTGTTGGCTGAAAAGGTGGTCTATGTTGGCGTCTGGATCCCTG
CCCTCCTGCTGACTATTCCCGACTTCATCTTTGCCAACGTCAGTGAGGCAGATGACAGATATATCTGTGA
CCGCTTCTACCCCAATGACTTGTGGGTGGTTGTGTTCCAGTTTCAGCACATCATGGTTGGCCTTATCCTG
CCTGGTATTGTCATCCTGTCCTGCTATTGCATTATCATCTCCAAGCTGTCACACTCCAAGGGCCACCAGA
AGCGCAAGGCCCTCAAGACCACAGTCATCCTCATCCTGGCTTTCTTCGCCTGTTGGCTGCCTTACTACAT
TGGGATCAGCATCGACTCCTTCATCCTCCTGGAAATCATCAAGCAAGGGTGTGAGTTTGAGAACACTGTG
CACAAGTGGATTTCCATCACCGAGGCCCTAGCTTTCTTCCACTGTTGTCTGAACCCCATCCTCTATGCTT
TCCTTGGAGCCAAATTTAAAACCTCTGCCCAGCACGCACTCACCTCTGTGAGCAGAGGGTCCAGCCTCAA
GATCCTCTCCAAAGGAAAGCGAGGTGGACATTCATCTGTTTCCACTGAGTCTGAGTCTTCAAGTTTTCAC
TCCAGCTAATAGCTCGAGGCCGGCAAGGCCGGATCCAGACATGATAAGATACATTGATGAGTTTGGACAA
ACCACAACTAGAATGCAGTGAAAAAAATGCTTTATTTGTGAAATTTGTGATGCTATTGCTTTATTTGTAA
CCATTATAAGCTGCAATAAACAAGTTAACAACAACAATTGCATTCATTTTATGTTTCAGGTTCAGGGGGA
GGTGGGGAGGTTTTTTAAAGCAAGTAAAACCTCTACAAATGTGGTATGGCTGATTATGATCCGGCTGCCT
CGCGCGTTTCGGTGATGACGGTGAAAACCTCTGACACATGCAGCTCCCGGAGACGGTCACAGCTTGTCTG
TAAGCGGATGCCGGGAGCAGACAAGCCCGTCAGGGCGCGTCAGCGGGTGTTGGCGGGTGTCGGGGCGCAG
CCATGACCGGTCGACTCTAGA
