>Addgene plasmid #98953 | pCEP4-myc-CXCR4-H79Q | addgene partial sequence | sequence record 193132 | Addgene partial NGS Result
CCGCTCCTGCTCCTGCTCCTGTTCCACCGTGGGTCCCTTTGCAGCCAATGCAACTTGGACGTTTTTGGGG
TCTCCGGACACCATCTCTATGTCTTGGCCCTGATCCTGAGCCGCCCGGGGCTCCTGGTCTTCCGCCTCCT
CGTCCTCGTCCTCTTCCCCGTCCTCGTCCATGGTTATCACCCCCTCTTCTTTGAGGTCCACTGCCGCCGG
AGCCTTCTGGTCCAGATGTGTCTCCCTTCTCTCCTAGGCCATTTCCAGGTCCTGTACCTGGCCCCTCGTC
AGACATGATTCACACTAAAAGAGATCAATAGACATCTTTATTAGACGACGCTCAGTGAATACAGGGAGTG
CAGACTCCTGCCCCCTCCAACAGCCCCCCCACCCTCATCCCCTTCATGGTCGCTGTCAGACAGATCCAGG
TCTGAAAATTCCCCATCCTCCGAACCATCCTCGTCCTCATCACCAATTACTCGCAGCCCGGAAAACTCCC
GCTGAACATCCTCAAGATTTGCGTCCTGAGCCTCAAGCCAGGCCTCAAATTCCTCGTCCCCCTTTTTGCT
GGACGGTAGGGATGGGGATTCTCGGGACCCCTCCTCTTCCTCTTCAAGGTCACCAGACAGAGATGCTACT
GGGGCAACGGAAGAAAAGCTGGGTGCGGCCTGTGAGGATCAGCTTATCGATGATAAGCTGTCAAACATGA
GAATTCTTGAAGACGAAAGGGCCTCGTGATACGCCTATTTTTATAGGTTAATGTCATGATAATAATGGTT
TCTTAGACGTCAGGTGGCACTTTTCGGGGAAATGTGCGCGGAACCCCTATTTGTTTATTTTTCTAAATAC
ATTCAAATATGTATCCGCTCATGAGACAATAACCCTGATAAATGCTTCAATAATATTGAAAAAGGAAGAG
TATGAGTATTCAACATTTCCGTGTCGCCCTTATTCCCTTTTTTGCGGCATTTTGCCTTCCTGTTTTTGCT
CACCCAGAAACGCTGGTGAAAGTAAAAGATGCTGAAGATCAGTTGGGTGCACGAGTGGGTTACATCGAAC
TGGATCTCAACAGCGGTAAGATCCTTGAGAGTTTTCGCCCCGAAGAACGTTTTCCAATGATGAGCACTTT
TAAAGTTCTGCTATGTGGCGCGGTATTATCCCGTGTTGACGCCGGGCAAGAGCAACTCGGTCGCCGCATA
CACTATTCTCAGAATGACTTGGTTGAGTACTCACCAGTCACAGAAAAGCATCTTACGGATGGCATGACAG
TAAGAGAATTATGCAGTGCTGCCATAACCATGAGTGATAACACTGCGGCCAACTTACTTCTGACAACGAT
CGGAGGACCGAAGGAGCTAACCGCTTTTTTGCACAACATGGGGGATCATGTAACTCGCCTTGATCGTTGG
GAACCGGAGCTGAATGAAGCCATACCAAACGACGAGCGTGACACCACGATGCCTGCAGCAATGGCAACAA
CGTTGCGCAAACTATTAACTGGCGAACTACTTACTCTAGCTTCCCGGCAACAATTAATAGACTGGATGGA
GGCGGATAAAGTTGCAGGACCACTTCTGCGCTCGGCCCTTCCGGCTGGCTGGTTTATTGCTGATAAATCT
GGAGCCGGTGAGCGTGGGTCTCGCGGTATCATTGCAGCACTGGGGCCAGATGGTAAGCCCTCCCGTATCG
TAGTTATCTACACGACGGGGAGTCAGGCAACTATGGATGAACGAAATAGACAGATCGCTGAGATAGGTGC
CTCACTGATTAAGCATTGGTAACTGTCAGACCAAGTTTACTCATATATACTTTAGATTGATTTAAAACTT
CATTTTTAATTTAAAAGGATCTAGGTGAAGATCCTTTTTGATAATCTCATGACCAAAATCCCTTAACGTG
AGTTTTCGTTCCACTGAGCGTCAGACCCCGTAGAAAAGATCAAAGGATCTTCTTGAGATCCTTTTTTTCT
GCGCGTAATCTGCTGCTTGCAAACAAAAAAACCACCGCTACCAGCGGTGGTTTGTTTGCCGGATCAAGAG
CTACCAACTCTTTTTCCGAAGGTAACTGGCTTCAGCAGAGCGCAGATACCAAATACTGTCCTTCTAGTGT
AGCCGTAGTTAGGCCACCACTTCAAGAACTCTGTAGCACCGCCTACATACCTCGCTCTGCTAATCCTGTT
ACCAGTGGCTGCTGCCAGTGGCGATAAGTCGTGTCTTACCGGGTTGGACTCAAGACGATAGTTACCGGAT
AAGGCGCAGCGGTCGGGCTGAACGGGGGGTTCGTGCACACAGCCCAGCTTGGAGCGAACGACCTACACCG
AACTGAGATACCTACAGCGTGAGCTATGAGAAAGCGCCACGCTTCCCGAAGGGAGAAAGGCGGACAGGTA
TCCGGTAAGCGGCAGGGTCGGAACAGGAGAGCGCACGAGGGAGCTTCCAGGGGGAAACGCCTGGTATCTT
TATAGTCCTGTCGGGTTTCGCCACCTCTGACTTGAGCGTCGATTTTTGTGATGCTCGTCAGGGGGGCGGA
GCCTATGGAAAAACGCCAGCAACGCGGCCTTTTTACGGTTCCTGGCCTTTTGCTGGCCTTGAAGCTGTCC
CTGATGGTCGTCATCTACCTGCCTGGACAGCATGGCCTGCAACGCGGGCATCCCGATGCCGCCGGAAGCG
AGAAGAATCATAATGGGGAAGGCCATCCAGCCTCGCGTCGCGAACGCCAGCAAGACGTAGCCCAGCGCGT
CGGCCCCGAGATGCGCCGCGTGCGGCTGCTGGAGATGGCGGACGCGATGGATATGTTCTGCCAAGGGTTG
GTTTGCGCATTCACAGTTCTCCGCAAGAATTGATTGGCTCCAATTCTTGGAGTGGTGAATCCGTTAGCGA
GGTGCCGCCCTGCTTCATCCCCGTGGCCCGTTGCTCGCGTTTGCTGGCGGTGTCCCCGGAAGAAATATAT
TTGCATGTCTTTAGTTCTATGATGACACAAACCCCGCCCAGCGTCTTGTCATTGGCGAATTCGAACACGC
AGATGCAGTCGGGGCGGCGCGGTCCGAGGTCCACTTCGCATATTAAGGTGACGCGTGTGGCCTCGAACAC
CGAGCGACCCTGCAGCGACCCGCTTAACAGCGTCAACAGCGTGCCGCAGATCCCGGGGGGCAATGAGATA
TGAAAAAGCCTGAACTCACCGCGACGTCTGTCGAGAAGTTTCTGATCGAAAAGTTCGACAGCGTCTCCGA
CCTGATGCAGCTCTCGGAGGGCGAAGAATCTCGTGCTTTCAGCTTCGATGTAGGAGGGCGTGGATATGTC
CTGCGGGTAAATAGCTGCGCCGATGGTTTCTACAAAGATCGTTATGTTTATCGGCACTTTGCATCGGCCG
CGCTCCCGATTCCGGAAGTGCTTGACATTGGGGAATTCAGCGAGAGCCTGACCTATTGCATCTCCCGCCG
TGCACAGGGTGTCACGTTGCAAGACCTGCCTGAAACCGAACTGCCCGCTGTTCTGCAGCCGGTCGCGGAG
GCCATGGATGCGATCGCTGCGGCCGATCTTAGCCAGACGAGCGGGTTCGGCCCATTCGGACCGCAAGGAA
TCGGTCAATACACTACATGGCGTGATTTCATATGCGCGATTGCTGATCCCCATGTGTATCACTGGCAAAC
TGTGATGGACGACACCGTCAGTGCGTCCGTCGCGCAGGCTCTCGATGAGCTGATGCTTTGGGCCGAGGAC
TGCCCCGAAGTCCGGCACCTCGTGCACGCGGATTTCGGCTCCAACAATGTCCTGACGGACAATGGCCGCA
TAACAGCGGTCATTGACTGGAGCGAGGCGATGTTCGGGGATTCCCAATACGAGGTCGCCAACATCTTCTT
CTGGAGGCCGTGGTTGGCTTGTATGGAGCAGCAGACGCGCTACTTCGAGCGGAGGCATCCGGAGCTTGCA
GGATCGCCGCGGCTCCGGGCGTATATGCTCCGCATTGGTCTTGACCAACTCTATCAGAGCTTGGTTGACG
GCAATTTCGATGATGCAGCTTGGGCGCAGGGTCGATGCGACGCAATCGTCCGATCCGGAGCCGGGACTGT
CGGGCGTACACAAATCGCCCGCAGAAGCGCGGCCGTCTGGACCGATGGCTGTGTAGAAGTACTCGCCGAT
AGTGGAAACCGACGCCCCAGCACTCGTCCGGATCGGGAGATGGGGGAGGCTAACTGAAACACGGAAGGAG
ACAATACCGGAAGGAACCCGCGCTATGACGGCAATAAAAAGACAGAATAAAACGCACGGGTGTTGGGTCG
TTTGTTCATAAACGCGGGGTTCGGTCCCAGGGCTGGCACTCTGTCGATACCCCACCGAGACCCCATTGGG
GCCAATACGCCCGCGTTTCTTCCTTTTCCCCACCCCACCCCCCAAGTTCGGGTGAAGGCCCAGGGCTCGC
AGCCAACGTCGGGGCGGCAGGCCCTGCCATAGCCACTGGCCCCGTGGGTTAGGGACGGGGTCCCCCATGG
GGAATGGTTTATGGTTCGTGGGGGTTATTATTTTGGGCGTTGCGTGGGGTCAGGTCCACGACTGGACTGA
GCAGACAGACCCATGGTTTTTGGATGGCCTGGGCATGGACCGCATGTACTGGCGCGACACGAACACCGGG
CGTCTGTGGCTGCCAAACACCCCCGACCCCCAAAAACCACCGCGCGGATTTCTGGCGTGCCAAGCTAGTC
GACCAATTCTCATGTTTGACAGCTTATCATCGCAGATCCGGGCAACGTTGTTGCCATTGCTGCAGGCGCA
GAACTGGTAGGTATGGAAGATCTATACATTGAATCAATATTGGCAATTAGCCATATTAGTCATTGGTTAT
ATAGCATAAATCAATATTGGCTATTGGCCATTGCATACGTTGTATCTATATCATAATATGTACATTTATA
TTGGCTCATGTCCAATATGACCGCCATGTTGACATTGATTATTGACTAGTTATTAATAGTAATCAATTAC
GGGGTCATTAGTTCATAGCCCATATATGGAGTTCCGCGTTACATAACTTACGGTAAATGGCCCGCCTGGC
TGACCGCCCAACGACCCCCGCCCATTGACGTCAATAATGACGTATGTTCCCATAGTAACGCCAATAGGGA
CTTTCCATTGACGTCAATGGGTGGAGTATTTACGGTAAACTGCCCACTTGGCAGTACATCAAGTGTATCA
TATGCCAAGTCCGCCCCCTATTGACGTCAATGACGGTAAATGGCCCGCCTGGCATTATGCCCAGTACATG
ACCTTACGGGACTTTCCTACTTGGCAGTACATCTACGTATTAGTCATCGCTATTACCATGGTGATGCGGT
TTTGGCAGTACACCAATGGGCGTGGATAGCGGTTTGACTCACGGGGATTTCCAAGTCTCCACCCCATTGA
CGTCAATGGGAGTTTGTTTTGGCACCAAAATCAACGGGACTTTCCAAAATGTCGTAATAACCCCGCCCCG
TTGACGCAAATGGGCGGTAGGCGTGTACGGTGGGAGGTCTATATAAGCAGAGCTCGTTTAGTGAACCGTC
AGATCTCTAGAAGCTGGGTACCAGCTGCTAGCGCCACCATGAAGACCATCATCGCCCTGAGCTACATCTT
CTGCCTGGTGTTCGCCGAGCAGAAATTGATCAGCGAGGAGGACCTGGGCAGCCCTGGAGGCGCCGAGGGG
ATCAGTATATACACTTCAGATAACTACACCGAGGAAATGGGCTCAGGGGACTATGACTCCATGAAGGAAC
CCTGTTTCCGTGAAGAAAATGCTAATTTCAATAAAATCTTCCTGCCCACCATCTACTCCATCATCTTCTT
AACTGGCATTGTGGGCAATGGATTGGTCATCCTGGTCATGGGTTACCAGAAGAAACTGAGAAGCATGACG
GACAAGTACAGGCTGCAGCTGTCAGTGGCCGACCTCCTCTTTGTCATCACGCTTCCCTTCTGGGCAGTTG
ATGCCGTGGCAAACTGGTACTTTGGGAACTTCCTATGCAAGGCAGTCCATGTCATCTACACAGTCAACCT
CTACAGCAGTGTCCTCATCCTGGCCTTCATCAGTCTGGACCGCTACCTGGCCATCGTCCACGCCACCAAC
AGTCAGAGGCCAAGGAAGCTGTTGGCTGAAAAGGTGGTCTATGTTGGCGTCTGGATCCCTGCCCTCCTGC
TGACTATTCCCGACTTCATCTTTGCCAACGTCAGTGAGGCAGATGACAGATATATCTGTGACCGCTTCTA
CCCCAATGACTTGTGGGTGGTTGTGTTCCAGTTTCAGCACATCATGGTTGGCCTTATCCTGCCTGGTATT
GTCATCCTGTCCTGCTATTGCATTATCATCTCCAAGCTGTCACACTCCAAGGGCCACCAGAAGCGCAAGG
CCCTCAAGACCACAGTCATCCTCATCCTGGCTTTCTTCGCCTGTTGGCTGCCTTACTACATTGGGATCAG
CATCGACTCCTTCATCCTCCTGGAAATCATCAAGCAAGGGTGTGAGTTTGAGAACACTGTGCACAAGTGG
ATTTCCATCACCGAGGCCCTAGCTTTCTTCCACTGTTGTCTGAACCCCATCCTCTATGCTTTCCTTGGAG
CCAAATTTAAAACCTCTGCCCAGCACGCACTCACCTCTGTGAGCAGAGGGTCCAGCCTCAAGATCCTCTC
CAAAGGAAAGCGAGGTGGACATTCATCTGTTTCCACTGAGTCTGAGTCTTCAAGTTTTCACTCCAGCTAA
TAGCTCGAGGCCGGCAAGGCCGGATCCAGACATGATAAGATACATTGATGAGTTTGGACAAACCACAACT
AGAATGCAGTGAAAAAAATGCTTTATTTGTGAAATTTGTGATGCTATTGCTTTATTTGTAACCATTATAA
GCTGCAATAAACAAGTTAACAACAACAATTGCATTCATTTTATGTTTCAGGTTCAGGGGGAGGTGTGGGA
GGTTTTTTAAAGCAAGTAAAACCTCTACAAATGTGGTATGGCTGATTATGATCCGGCTGCCTCGCGCGTT
TCGGTGATGACGGTGAAAACCTCTGACACATGCAGCTCCCGGAGACGGTCACAGCTTGTCTGTAAGCGGA
TGCCGGGAGCAGACAAGCCCGTCAGGGCGCGTCAGCGGGTGTTGGCGGGTGTCGGGGCGCAGCCATGAGG
TCGACTCTAGAGGATCGATCCCCGCCCCGGACGAACTAAACCTGACTACGACATCTCTGCCCCTTCTTCG
CGGGGCAGTGCATGTAATCCCTTCAGTTGGTTGGTACAACTTGCCAACTGGGCCCTGTTCCACATGTGAC
ACGGGGGGGGACCAAACACAAAGGGGTTCTCTGACTGTAGTTGACATCCTTATAAATGGATGTGCACATT
TGCCAACACTGAGTGGCTTTCATCCTGGAGCAGACTTTGCAGTCTGTGGACTGCAACACAACATTGCCTT
TATGTGTAACTCTTGGCTGAAGCTCTTACACCAATGCTGGGGGACATGTACCTCCCAGGGGCCCAGGAAG
ACTACGGGAGGCTACACCAACGTCAATCAGAGGGGCCTGTGTAGCTACCGATAAGCGGACCCTCAAGAGG
GCATTAGCAATAGTGTTTATAAGGCCCCCTTGTTAACCCTAAACGGGTAGCATATGCTTCCCGGGTAGTA
GTATATACTATCCAGACTAACCCTAATTCAATAGCATATGTTACCCAACGGGAAGCATATGCTATCGAAT
TAGGGTTAGTAAAAGGGTCCTAAGGAACAGCGATATCTCCCACCCCATGAGCTGTCACGGTTTTATTTAC
ATGGGGTCAGGATTCCACGAGGGTAGTGAACCATTTTAGTCACAAGGGCAGTGGCTGAAGATCAAGGAGC
GGGCAGTGAACTCTCCTGAATCTTCGCCTGCTTCTTCATTCTCCTTCGTTTAGCTAATAGAATAACTGCT
GAGTTGTGAACAGTAAGGTGTATGTGAGGTGCTCGAAAACAAGGTTTCAGGTGACGCCCCCAGAATAAAA
TTTGGACGGGGGGTTCAGTGGTGGCATTGTGCTATGACACCAATATAACCCTCACAAACCCCTTGGGCAA
TAAATACTAGTGTAGGAATGAAACATTCTGAATATCTTTAACAATAGAAATCCATGGGGTGGGGACAAGC
CGTAAAGACTGGATGTCCATCTCACACGAATTTATGGCTATGGGCAACACATAATCCTAGTGCAATATGA
TACTGGGGTTATTAAGATGTGTCCCAGGCAGGGACCAAGACAGGTGAACCATGTTGTTACACTCTATTTG
TAACAAGGGGAAAGAGAGTGGACGCCGACAGCAGCGGACTCCACTGGTTGTCTCTAACACCCCCGAAAAT
TAAACGGGGCTCCACGCCAATGGGGCCCATAAACAAAGACAAGTGGCCACTCTTTTTTTTGAAATTGTGG
AGTGGGGGCACGCGTCAGCCCCCACACGCCGCCCTGCGGTTTTGGACTGTAAAATAAGGGTGTAATAACT
TGGCTGATTGTAACCCCGCTAACCACTGCGGTCAAACCACTTGCCCACAAAACCACTAATGGCACCCCGG
GGAATACCTGCATAAGTAGGTGGGCGGGCCAAGATAGGGGCGCGATTGCTGCGATCTGGAGGACAAATTA
CACACACTTGCGCCTGAGCGCCAAGCACAGGGTTGTTGGTCCTCATATTCACGAGGTCGCTGAGAGCACG
GTGGGCTAATGTTGCCATGGGTAGCATATACTACCCAAATATCTGGATAGCATATGCTATCCTAATCTAT
ATCTGGGTAGCATAGGCTATCCTAATCTATATCTGGGTAGCATATGCTATCCTAATCTATATCTGGGTAG
TATATGCTATCCTAATTTATATCTGGGTAGCATAGGCTATCCTAATCTATATCTGGGTAGCATATGCTAT
CCTAATCTATATCTGGGTAGTATATGCTATCCTAATCTGTATCCGGGTAGCATATGCTATCCTAATAGAG
ATTAGGGTAGTATATGCTATCCTAATTTATATCTGGGTAGCATATACTACCCAAATATCTGGATAGCATA
TGCTATCCTAATCTATATCTGGGTAGCATATGCTATCCTAATCTATATCTGGGTAGCATAGGCTATCCTA
ATCTATATCTGGGTAGCATATGCTATCCTAATCTATATCTGGGTAGTATATGCTATCCTAATTTATATCT
GGGTAGCATAGGCTATCCTAATCTATATCTGGGTAGCATATGCTATCCTAATCTATATCTGGGTAGTATA
TGCTATCCTAATCTGTATCCGGGTAGCATATGCTATCCTCATGCATATACAGTCAGCATATGATACCCAG
TAGTAGAGTGGGAGTGCTATCCTTTGCATATGCCGCCACCTCCCAAGGGGGCGTGAATTTTCGCTGCTTG
TCCTTTTCCTGCTGGTTGCTCCCATTCTTAGGTGAATTTAAGGAGGCCAGGCTAAAGCCGTCGCATGTCT
GATTGCTCACCAGGTAAATGTCGCTAATGTTTTCCAACGCGAGAAGGTGTTGAGCGCGGAGCTGAGTGAC
GTGACAACATGGGTATGCCCAATTGCCCCATGTTGGGAGGACGAAAATGGTGACAAGACAGATGGCCAGA
AATACACCAACAGCACGCATGATGTCTACTGGGGATTTATTCTTTAGTGCGGGGGAATACACGGCTTTTA
ATACGATTGAGGGCGTCTCCTAACAAGTTACATCACTCCTGCCCTTCCTCACCCTCATCTCCATCACCTC
CTTCATCTCCGTCATCTCCGTCATCACCCTCCGCGGCAGCCCCTTCCACCATAGGTGGAAACCAGGGAGG
CAAATCTACTCCATCGTCAAAGCTGCACACAGTCACCCTGATATTGCAGGTAGGAGCGGGCTTTGTCATA
ACAAGGTCCTTAATCGCATCCTTCAAAACCTCAGCAAATATATGAGTTTGTAAAAAGACCATGAAATAAC
AGACAATGGACTCCCTTAGCGGGCCAGGTTGTGGGCCGGGTCCAGGGGCCATTCCAAAGGGGAGACGACT
CAATGGTGTAAGACGACATTGTGGAATAGCAAGGGCAGTTCCTCGCCTTAGGTTGTAAAGGGAGGTCTTA
CTACCTCCATATACGAACACACCGGCGACCCAAGTTCCTTCGTCGGTAGTCCTTTCTACGTGACTCCTAG
CCAGGAGAGCTCTTAAACCTTCTGCAATGTTCTCAAATTTCGGGTTGGAACCTCCTTGACCACGATGCTT
TCCAAACCACCCTCCTTTTTTGCGCCTGCCTCCATCACCCTGACCCCGGGGTCCAGTGCTTGGGCCTTCT
CCTGGGTCATCTGCGGGGCCCTGCTCTATCGCTCCCGGGGGCACGTCAGGCTCACCATCTGGGCCACCTT
CTTGGTGGTATTCAAAATAATCGGCTTCCCCTACAGGGTGGAAAAATGGCCTTCTACCTGGAGGGGGCCT
GCGCGGTGGAGACCCGGATGATGATGACTGACTACTGGGACTCCTGG
